Addgene plasmid #75495: STRADB gRNA (BRDN0001146838)
Purpose: 3rd generation lentiviral gRNA plasmid targeting human STRADB
Depositing lab: John Doench & David Root. Depositing organization: Broad Institute. Publication: Optimized sgRNA design to maximize activity and minimize off-target effects of CRISPR-Cas9. Doench JG, Fusi N, Sullender M, Hegde M, Vaimberg EW, Donovan KF, Smith I, Tothova Z, Wilen C, Orchard R, Virgin HW, Listgarten J, Root DE. Nat Biotechnol. 2016 Jan 18. doi: 10.1038/nbt.3437. PubMed 26780180.
Backbone
  Vector backbone: lentiGuide-Puro
  Backbone manufacturer: Zhang Lab (Addgene plasmid # 52963)
  Vector type: Mammalian Expression, Lentiviral, CRISPR
  Selectable markers: Puromycin
Growth in bacteria
  Bacterial resistance: Ampicillin, 100 μg/mL
  Growth temperature: 37°C
  Growth strain: DH5alpha
  Copy number: High Copy
Gene/Insert
  Gene/Insert name: STRADB (alt names: STRADB; NM_001206864.1)
  gRNA/shRNA sequence: CAGATAGTTCAACCCTCTCA
  Species: H. sapiens (human)
  Entrez Gene: STRADB (a.k.a. ALS2CR2, CALS-21, ILPIP, ILPIPA, PAPK, PRO1038)
  Promoter: hU6
  Cloning method: Unknown
  Sequencing primers: 5′ U6-F; 3′ pS2-R
Terms and licenses: Academic/Nonprofit Terms; Industry Terms: Not Available to Industry
Depositor comments: The gRNA was designed to target the following Genbank reference sequence(s): NM_001206864.1,NM_018571.5. Note that this plasmid does NOT contain Cas9. It should be used in conjunction with lentiCas9-Blast (Addgene #52962) or otherwise with cell lines already expressing Cas9. Browse the full kinome gRNA library at http://www.addgene.org/pooled-library/broadgpp-human-kinome/ or visit http://www.broadinstitute.org/rnai/public/ for detailed protocols and information.
How to cite: STRADB gRNA (BRDN0001146838) was a gift from John Doench & David Root (Addgene plasmid # 75495 ; http://n2t.net/addgene:75495 ; RRID:Addgene_75495)
