[The description below was written by a language model from this plasmid's Addgene catalogue record and pLannotate feature annotations shown in this document.]
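Description:
STRADB gRNA (BRDN0001146838) is a third-generation lentiviral CRISPR guide plasmid built on the lentiGuide-Puro backbone and designed to target human STRADB (also known as ALS2CR2, ILPIP or PAPK). It is about 8.3 kb. In E. coli it is maintained as a high-copy plasmid through a ColE1/pUC-type origin and is selected with ampicillin via the β-lactamase gene. The backbone also contains an f1 origin, an SV40 origin and poly(A) signal, and remnants of lac and phage promoter elements that are vestigial to the cloning vector.

The transfer cassette begins with a chimeric RSV promoter fused to a truncated HIV-1 5' LTR, which makes genomic RNA production Tat-independent. This is followed by the Ψ packaging signal with a partial gag region, and the Rev response element for Rev-dependent nuclear export. Downstream, a human U6 RNA polymerase III promoter drives the STRADB-specific spacer joined to the Streptococcus pyogenes Cas9 guide RNA scaffold. A cPPT/CTS element follows, which aids nuclear import of the viral genome. An EF-1α promoter with its intron A then expresses puromycin N-acetyltransferase, allowing selection of transduced mammalian cells, and a WPRE boosts transcript expression. The self-inactivating ΔU3 3' LTR closes the cassette.

The plasmid does not encode Cas9, so it must be used in cells that already express Cas9 or together with a separate Cas9 lentiviral vector. The guide was designed against two STRADB reference transcripts and belongs to a human kinome gRNA collection. It is suited to Cas9-mediated disruption of STRADB in human cells.
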