Features (pLannotate 1.2.2; 29 found; start..end, strand, type, name):
     14..80      +  CDS            small t antigen (fragment): SV40 (simian virus 40) small t antigen
    106..317     +  promoter       EF-1α core promoter: core promoter for human elongation factor EF-1α
    318..1256    +  intron         EF-1α intron A: intron upstream of the start codon of human EF-1α
   1278..1877    +  CDS            PuroR (fragment): puromycin N-acetyltransferase; pac from Streptomyces; confers resistance to puromycin
   1893..2481    +  misc_feature   WPRE: woodchuck hepatitis virus posttranscriptional regulatory element
   2532..2551    +  misc_feature   cPPT/CTS (fragment): central polypurine tract and central termination sequence of HIV-1
   2553..2786    +  LTR            3' LTR (ΔU3): self-inactivating 3' long terminal repeat (LTR) from HIV-1
   2864..2985    +  polyA_signal   SV40 poly(A) signal: SV40 polyadenylation signal
   3025..3160    +  rep_origin     SV40 ori: SV40 origin of replication
   3181..3199    -  promoter       T7 promoter: promoter for bacteriophage T7 RNA polymerase
   3207..3362    +  CDS            lacZα (fragment): LacZα fragment of β-galactosidase; lacZ fragment
   3367..3795    +  rep_origin     f1 ori (sequence partly withheld): f1 bacteriophage origin of replication; arrow indicates direction of (+) strand synthesis
   3848..3952    +  promoter       AmpR promoter: bla
   3953..4813    +  CDS            AmpR: β-lactamase; bla; confers resistance to ampicillin, carbenicillin, and related antibiotics
   4984..5572    +  rep_origin     ori: high-copy-number ColE1/pMB1/pBR322/pUC origin of replication
   5755..5847    +  CDS            lacI (fragment): lac repressor; lacI; The lac repressor binds to the lac operator to inhibit transcription in E. coli. This inhibition can be relieved by adding lactose or isopropyl-β-D-thiogalactopyranoside (IPTG).
   5860..5881    +  protein_bind   CAP binding site: CAP binding activates transcription in the presence of cAMP. E. coli catabolite activator protein
   5896..5926    +  promoter       lac promoter: promoter for the E. coli lac operon
   5934..5950    +  protein_bind   lac operator: The lac repressor binds to the lac operator to inhibit transcription in E. coli. This inhibition can be relieved by adding lactose or isopropyl-β-D-thiogalactopyranoside (IPTG). lac repressor encoded by lacI
   5995..6013    +  promoter       T3 promoter: promoter for bacteriophage T3 RNA polymerase
   6041..6267    +  promoter       RSV promoter: Rous sarcoma virus enhancer/promoter
   6268..6448    +  LTR            5' LTR (truncated): truncated 5' long terminal repeat (LTR) from HIV-1
   6495..6620    +  misc_feature   HIV-1 Ψ: packaging signal of human immunodeficiency virus type 1
   6604..6967    +  CDS            HIV-1 gag (fragment): gag protein from human immunodeficiency virus 1; gag
   7113..7346    +  misc_feature   RRE: The Rev response element (RRE) of HIV-1 allows for Rev-dependent mRNA export from the nucleus to the cytoplasm.
   7723..7749    +  CDS            Rev (fragment): human immunodeficiency virus 1 (HIV-1) Rev protein; rev; enhances nuclear export of unspliced and incompletely spliced viral mRNAs
   7753..7993    +  promoter       U6 promoter: RNA polymerase III promoter for human U6 snRNA
   8023..8098    +  misc_RNA       gRNA scaffold: guide RNA scaffold for the Streptococcus pyogenes CRISPR/Cas9 system
   8154..8271    +  misc_feature   cPPT/CTS: central polypurine tract and central termination sequence of HIV-1
>Addgene plasmid #75495 | STRADB gRNA (BRDN0001146838) | addgene full sequence | sequence record 183994 | Addgene Assembled Sequence
CCCGGGTGCAAAGATGGATAAAGTTTTAAACAGAGAGGAATCTTTGCAGCTAATGGACCTTCTAGGTCTT
GAAAGGAGTGGGAATTGGCTCCGGTGCCCGTCAGTGGGCAGAGCGCACATCGCCCACAGTCCCCGAGAAG
TTGGGGGGAGGGGTCGGCAATTGATCCGGTGCCTAGAGAAGGTGGCGCGGGGTAAACTGGGAAAGTGATG
TCGTGTACTGGCTCCGCCTTTTTCCCGAGGGTGGGGGAGAACCGTATATAAGTGCAGTAGTCGCCGTGAA
CGTTCTTTTTCGCAACGGGTTTGCCGCCAGAACACAGGTAAGTGCCGTGTGTGGTTCCCGCGGGCCTGGC
CTCTTTACGGGTTATGGCCCTTGCGTGCCTTGAATTACTTCCACCTGGCTGCAGTACGTGATTCTTGATC
CCGAGCTTCGGGTTGGAAGTGGGTGGGAGAGTTCGAGGCCTTGCGCTTAAGGAGCCCCTTCGCCTCGTGC
TTGAGTTGAGGCCTGGCCTGGGCGCTGGGGCCGCCGCGTGCGAATCTGGTGGCACCTTCGCGCCTGTCTC
GCTGCTTTCGATAAGTCTCTAGCCATTTAAAATTTTTGATGACCTGCTGCGACGCTTTTTTTCTGGCAAG
ATAGTCTTGTAAATGCGGGCCAAGATCTGCACACTGGTATTTCGGTTTTTGGGGCCGCGGGCGGCGACGG
GGCCCGTGCGTCCCAGCGCACATGTTCGGCGAGGCGGGGCCTGCGAGCGCGGCCACCGAGAATCGGACGG
GGGTAGTCTCAAGCTGGCCGGCCTGCTCTGGTGCCTGGCCTCGCGCCGCCGTGTATCGCCCCGCCCTGGG
CGGCAAGGCTGGCCCGGTCGGCACCAGTTGCGTGAGCGGAAAGATGGCCGCTTCCCGGCCCTGCTGCAGG
GAGCTCAAAATGGAGGACGCGGCGCTCGGGAGAGCGGGCGGGTGAGTCACCCACACAAAGGAAAAGGGCC
TTTCCGTCCTCAGCCGTCGCTTCATGTGACTCCACGGAGTACCGGGCGCCGTCCAGGCACCTCGATTAGT
TCTCGAGCTTTTGGAGTACGTCGTCTTTAGGTTGGGGGGAGGGGTTTTATGCGATGGAGTTTCCCCACAC
TGAGTGGGTGGAGACTGAAGTTAGGCCAGCTTGGCACTTGATGTAATTCTCCTTGGAATTTGCCCTTTTT
GAGTTTGGATCTTGGTTCATTCTCAAGCCTCAGACAGTGGTTCAAAGTTTTTTTCTTCCATTTCAGGTGT
CGTGACGTACGGCCACCATGACCGAGTACAAGCCCACGGTGCGCCTCGCCACCCGCGACGACGTCCCCAG
GGCCGTACGCACCCTCGCCGCCGCGTTCGCCGACTACCCCGCCACGCGCCACACCGTCGATCCGGACCGC
CACATCGAGCGGGTCACCGAGCTGCAAGAACTCTTCCTCACGCGCGTCGGGCTCGACATCGGCAAGGTGT
GGGTCGCGGACGACGGCGCCGCCGTGGCGGTCTGGACCACGCCGGAGAGCGTCGAAGCGGGGGCGGTGTT
CGCCGAGATCGGCCCGCGCATGGCCGAGTTGAGCGGTTCCCGGCTGGCCGCGCAGCAACAGATGGAAGGC
CTCCTGGCGCCGCACCGGCCCAAGGAGCCCGCGTGGTTCCTGGCCACCGTCGGAGTCTCGCCCGACCACC
AGGGCAAGGGTCTGGGCAGCGCCGTCGTGCTCCCCGGAGTGGAGGCGGCCGAGCGCGCCGGGGTGCCCGC
CTTCCTGGAGACCTCCGCGCCCCGCAACCTCCCCTTCTACGAGCGGCTCGGCTTCACCGTCACCGCCGAC
GTCGAGGTGCCCGAAGGACCGCGCACCTGGTGCATGACCCGCAAGCCCGGTGCCTGAACGCGTTAAGTCG
ACAATCAACCTCTGGATTACAAAATTTGTGAAAGATTGACTGGTATTCTTAACTATGTTGCTCCTTTTAC
GCTATGTGGATACGCTGCTTTAATGCCTTTGTATCATGCTATTGCTTCCCGTATGGCTTTCATTTTCTCC
TCCTTGTATAAATCCTGGTTGCTGTCTCTTTATGAGGAGTTGTGGCCCGTTGTCAGGCAACGTGGCGTGG
TGTGCACTGTGTTTGCTGACGCAACCCCCACTGGTTGGGGCATTGCCACCACCTGTCAGCTCCTTTCCGG
GACTTTCGCTTTCCCCCTCCCTATTGCCACGGCGGAACTCATCGCCGCCTGCCTTGCCCGCTGCTGGACA
GGGGCTCGGCTGTTGGGCACTGACAATTCCGTGGTGTTGTCGGGGAAATCATCGTCCTTTCCTTGGCTGC
TCGCCTGTGTTGCCACCTGGATTCTGCGCGGGACGTCCTTCTGCTACGTCCCTTCGGCCCTCAATCCAGC
GGACCTTCCTTCCCGCGGCCTGCTGCCGGCTCTGCGGCCTCTTCCGCGTCTTCGCCTTCGCCCTCAGACG
AGTCGGATCTCCCTTTGGGCCGCCTCCCCGCGTCGACTTTAAGACCAATGACTTACAAGGCAGCTGTAGA
TCTTAGCCACTTTTTAAAAGAAAAGGGGGGACTGGAAGGGCTAATTCACTCCCAACGAAGACAAGATCTG
CTTTTTGCTTGTACTGGGTCTCTCTGGTTAGACCAGATCTGAGCCTGGGAGCTCTCTGGCTAACTAGGGA
ACCCACTGCTTAAGCCTCAATAAAGCTTGCCTTGAGTGCTTCAAGTAGTGTGTGCCCGTCTGTTGTGTGA
CTCTGGTAACTAGAGATCCCTCAGACCCTTTTAGTCAGTGTGGAAAATCTCTAGCAGTACGTATAGTAGT
TCATGTCATCTTATTATTCAGTATTTATAACTTGCAAAGAAATGAATATCAGAGAGTGAGAGGAACTTGT
TTATTGCAGCTTATAATGGTTACAAATAAAGCAATAGCATCACAAATTTCACAAATAAAGCATTTTTTTC
ACTGCATTCTAGTTGTGGTTTGTCCAAACTCATCAATGTATCTTATCATGTCTGGCTCTAGCTATCCCGC
CCCTAACTCCGCCCATCCCGCCCCTAACTCCGCCCAGTTCCGCCCATTCTCCGCCCCATGGCTGACTAAT
TTTTTTTATTTATGCAGAGGCCGAGGCCGCCTCGGCCTCTGAGCTATTCCAGAAGTAGTGAGGAGGCTTT
TTTGGAGGCCTAGGGACGTACCCAATTCGCCCTATAGTGAGTCGTATTACGCGCGCTCACTGGCCGTCGT
TTTACAACGTCGTGACTGGGAAAACCCTGGCGTTACCCAACTTAATCGCCTTGCAGCACATCCCCCTTTC
GCCAGCTGGCGTAATAGCGAAGAGGCCCGCACCGATCGCCCTTCCCAACAGTTGCGCAGCCTGAATGGCG
AATGGG
[124 nt withheld, positions 3367-3490]
C
[91 nt withheld, positions 3492-3582]
A
[49 nt withheld, positions 3584-3632]
CCTTTGACGTTGGAGTCCACGTTCTTT
[37 nt withheld, positions 3660-3696]
ACCCTATCTCGGTCTATTCTTTTGATTTATAAGGGATTTTGCCGATTTCGGCCTATTGGTTAAAAAATGA
GCTGATTTAACAAAAATTTAACGCGAATTTTAACAAAATATTAACGCTTACAATTTAGGTGGCACTTTTC
GGGGAAATGTGCGCGGAACCCCTATTTGTTTATTTTTCTAAATACATTCAAATATGTATCCGCTCATGAG
ACAATAACCCTGATAAATGCTTCAATAATATTGAAAAAGGAAGAGTATGAGTATTCAACATTTCCGTGTC
GCCCTTATTCCCTTTTTTGCGGCATTTTGCCTTCCTGTTTTTGCTCACCCAGAAACGCTGGTGAAAGTAA
AAGATGCTGAAGATCAGTTGGGTGCACGAGTGGGTTACATCGAACTGGATCTCAACAGCGGTAAGATCCT
TGAGAGTTTTCGCCCCGAAGAACGTTTTCCAATGATGAGCACTTTTAAAGTTCTGCTATGTGGCGCGGTA
TTATCCCGTATTGACGCCGGGCAAGAGCAACTCGGTCGCCGCATACACTATTCTCAGAATGACTTGGTTG
AGTACTCACCAGTCACAGAAAAGCATCTTACGGATGGCATGACAGTAAGAGAATTATGCAGTGCTGCCAT
AACCATGAGTGATAACACTGCGGCCAACTTACTTCTGACAACGATCGGAGGACCGAAGGAGCTAACCGCT
TTTTTGCACAACATGGGGGATCATGTAACTCGCCTTGATCGTTGGGAACCGGAGCTGAATGAAGCCATAC
CAAACGACGAGCGTGACACCACGATGCCTGTAGCAATGGCAACAACGTTGCGCAAACTATTAACTGGCGA
ACTACTTACTCTAGCTTCCCGGCAACAATTAATAGACTGGATGGAGGCGGATAAAGTTGCAGGACCACTT
CTGCGCTCGGCCCTTCCGGCTGGCTGGTTTATTGCTGATAAATCTGGAGCCGGTGAGCGTGGGTCTCGCG
GTATCATTGCAGCACTGGGGCCAGATGGTAAGCCCTCCCGTATCGTAGTTATCTACACGACGGGGAGTCA
GGCAACTATGGATGAACGAAATAGACAGATCGCTGAGATAGGTGCCTCACTGATTAAGCATTGGTAACTG
TCAGACCAAGTTTACTCATATATACTTTAGATTGATTTAAAACTTCATTTTTAATTTAAAAGGATCTAGG
TGAAGATCCTTTTTGATAATCTCATGACCAAAATCCCTTAACGTGAGTTTTCGTTCCACTGAGCGTCAGA
CCCCGTAGAAAAGATCAAAGGATCTTCTTGAGATCCTTTTTTTCTGCGCGTAATCTGCTGCTTGCAAACA
AAAAAACCACCGCTACCAGCGGTGGTTTGTTTGCCGGATCAAGAGCTACCAACTCTTTTTCCGAAGGTAA
CTGGCTTCAGCAGAGCGCAGATACCAAATACTGTTCTTCTAGTGTAGCCGTAGTTAGGCCACCACTTCAA
GAACTCTGTAGCACCGCCTACATACCTCGCTCTGCTAATCCTGTTACCAGTGGCTGCTGCCAGTGGCGAT
AAGTCGTGTCTTACCGGGTTGGACTCAAGACGATAGTTACCGGATAAGGCGCAGCGGTCGGGCTGAACGG
GGGGTTCGTGCACACAGCCCAGCTTGGAGCGAACGACCTACACCGAACTGAGATACCTACAGCGTGAGCT
ATGAGAAAGCGCCACGCTTCCCGAAGGGAGAAAGGCGGACAGGTATCCGGTAAGCGGCAGGGTCGGAACA
GGAGAGCGCACGAGGGAGCTTCCAGGGGGAAACGCCTGGTATCTTTATAGTCCTGTCGGGTTTCGCCACC
TCTGACTTGAGCGTCGATTTTTGTGATGCTCGTCAGGGGGGCGGAGCCTATGGAAAAACGCCAGCAACGC
GGCCTTTTTACGGTTCCTGGCCTTTTGCTGGCCTTTTGCTCACATGTTCTTTCCTGCGTTATCCCCTGAT
TCTGTGGATAACCGTATTACCGCCTTTGAGTGAGCTGATACCGCTCGCCGCAGCCGAACGACCGAGCGCA
GCGAGTCAGTGAGCGAGGAAGCGGAAGAGCGCCCAATACGCAAACCGCCTCTCCCCGCGCGTTGGCCGAT
TCATTAATGCAGCTGGCACGACAGGTTTCCCGACTGGAAAGCGGGCAGTGAGCGCAACGCAATTAATGTG
AGTTAGCTCACTCATTAGGCACCCCAGGCTTTACACTTTATGCTTCCGGCTCGTATGTTGTGTGGAATTG
TGAGCGGATAACAATTTCACACAGGAAACAGCTATGACCATGATTACGCCAAGCGCGCAATTAACCCTCA
CTAAAGGGAACAAAAGCTGGAGCTGCAAGCTTAATGTAGTCTTATGCAATACTCTTGTAGTCTTGCAACA
TGGTAACGATGAGTTAGCAACATGCCTTACAAGGAGAGAAAAAGCACCGTGCATGCCGATTGGTGGAAGT
AAGGTGGTACGATCGTGCCTTATTAGGAAGGCAACAGACGGGTCTGACATGGATTGGACGAACCACTGAA
TTGCCGCATTGCAGAGATATTGTATTTAAGTGCCTAGCTCGATACATAAACGGGTCTCTCTGGTTAGACC
AGATCTGAGCCTGGGAGCTCTCTGGCTAACTAGGGAACCCACTGCTTAAGCCTCAATAAAGCTTGCCTTG
AGTGCTTCAAGTAGTGTGTGCCCGTCTGTTGTGTGACTCTGGTAACTAGAGATCCCTCAGACCCTTTTAG
TCAGTGTGGAAAATCTCTAGCAGTGGCGCCCGAACAGGGACTTGAAAGCGAAAGGGAAACCAGAGGAGCT
CTCTCGACGCAGGACTCGGCTTGCTGAAGCGCGCACGGCAAGAGGCGAGGGGCGGCGACTGGTGAGTACG
CCAAAAATTTTGACTAGCGGAGGCTAGAAGGAGAGAGATGGGTGCGAGAGCGTCAGTATTAAGCGGGGGA
GAATTAGATCGCGATGGGAAAAAATTCGGTTAAGGCCAGGGGGAAAGAAAAAATATAAATTAAAACATAT
AGTATGGGCAAGCAGGGAGCTAGAACGATTCGCAGTTAATCCTGGCCTGTTAGAAACATCAGAAGGCTGT
AGACAAATACTGGGACAGCTACAACCATCCCTTCAGACAGGATCAGAAGAACTTAGATCATTATATAATA
CAGTAGCAACCCTCTATTGTGTGCATCAAAGGATAGAGATAAAAGACACCAAGGAAGCTTTAGACAAGAT
AGAGGAAGAGCAAAACAAAAGTAAGACCACCGCACAGCAAGCGGCCGCTGATCTTCAGACCTGGAGGAGG
AGATATGAGGGACAATTGGAGAAGTGAATTATATAAATATAAAGTAGTAAAAATTGAACCATTAGGAGTA
GCACCCACCAAGGCAAAGAGAAGAGTGGTGCAGAGAGAAAAAAGAGCAGTGGGAATAGGAGCTTTGTTCC
TTGGGTTCTTGGGAGCAGCAGGAAGCACTATGGGCGCAGCGTCAATGACGCTGACGGTACAGGCCAGACA
ATTATTGTCTGGTATAGTGCAGCAGCAGAACAATTTGCTGAGGGCTATTGAGGCGCAACAGCATCTGTTG
CAACTCACAGTCTGGGGCATCAAGCAGCTCCAGGCAAGAATCCTGGCTGTGGAAAGATACCTAAAGGATC
AACAGCTCCTGGGGATTTGGGGTTGCTCTGGAAAACTCATTTGCACCACTGCTGTGCCTTGGAATGCTAG
TTGGAGTAATAAATCTCTGGAACAGATTTGGAATCACACGACCTGGATGGAGTGGGACAGAGAAATTAAC
AATTACACAAGCTTAATACACTCCTTAATTGAAGAATCGCAAAACCAGCAAGAAAAGAATGAACAAGAAT
TATTGGAATTAGATAAATGGGCAAGTTTGTGGAATTGGTTTAACATAACAAATTGGCTGTGGTATATAAA
ATTATTCATAATGATAGTAGGAGGCTTGGTAGGTTTAAGAATAGTTTTTGCTGTACTTTCTATAGTGAAT
AGAGTTAGGCAGGGATATTCACCATTATCGTTTCAGACCCACCTCCCAACCCCGAGGGGACCCAGAGAGG
GCCTATTTCCCATGATTCCTTCATATTTGCATATACGATACAAGGCTGTTAGAGAGATAATTAGAATTAA
TTTGACTGTAAACACAAAGATATTAGTACAAAATACGTGACGTAGAAAGTAATAATTTCTTGGGTAGTTT
GCAGTTTTAAAATTATGTTTTAAAATGGACTATCATATGCTTACCGTAACTTGAAAGTATTTCGATTTCT
TGGCTTTATATATCTTGTGGAAAGGACGAAACACCGCAGATAGTTCAACCCTCTCAGTTTTAGAGCTAGA
AATAGCAAGTTAAAATAAGGCTAGTCCGTTATCAACTTGAAAAAGTGGCACCGAGTCGGTGCTTTTTTAA
GCTTGGCGTAACTAGATCTTGAGACAAATGGCAGTATTCATCCACAATTTTAAAAGAAAAGGGGGGATTG
GGGGGTACAGTGCAGGGGAAAGAATAGTAGACATAATAGCAACAGACATACAAACTAAAGAATTACAAAA
ACAAATTACAAAAATTCAAAATTTTCGGGTTTATTACAGGGACAGCAGAGATCCACTTTGGCGCCGGCTC
GAGGGGG
