>Addgene plasmid #75495 | STRADB gRNA (BRDN0001146838) | depositor partial sequence | sequence record 142955 | Target Sequence
CAGATAGTTCAACCCTCTCA
