>Addgene plasmid #75495 | STRADB gRNA (BRDN0001146838) | addgene partial sequence | sequence record 183993 | hU6-F
AGAAAGTAATAATTTCTTGGGTAGTTTGCAGTTTTAAAATTATGTTTTAAAATGGACTATCATATGCTTA
CCGTAACTTGAAAGTATTTCGATTTCTTGGCTTTATATATCTTGTGGAAAGGACGAAACACCGCAGATAG
TTCAACCCTCTCAGTTTTAGAGCTAGAAATAGCAAGTTAAAATAAGGCTAGTCCGTTATCAACTTGAAAA
AGTGGCACCGAGTCGGTGCTTTTTTAAGCTTGGCGTAACTAGATCTTGAGACAAATGGCAGTATTCATCC
ACAATTTTAAAAGAAAAGGGGGGATTGGGGGGTACAGTGCAGGGGAAAGAATAGTAGACATAATAGCAAC
AGACATACAAACTAAAGAATTACAAAAACAAATTACAAAAATTCAAAATTTTCGGGTTTATTACAGGGAC
AGCAGAGATCCACTTTGGCGCCGGCTCGAGGGGGCCCGGGTGCAAAGATGGATAAAGTTTTAAACAGAGA
GGAATCTTTGCAGCTAATGGACCTTCTAGGTCTTGAAAGGAGTGGGAATTGGCTCCGGTGCCCGTCAGTG
GGCAGAGCGC
